>Addgene plasmid #205260 | pMSSM24: pCMV-SpuFz1 | addgene full sequence | sequence record 403618 | Addgene NGS Result
CGTTACATAACTTACGGTAAATGGCCCGCCTGGCTGACCGCCCAACGACCCCCGCCCATTGACGTCAATA
ATGACGTATGTTCCCATAGTAACGCCAATAGGGACTTTCCATTGACGTCAATGGGTGGAGTATTTACGGT
AAACTGCCCACTTGGCAGTACATCAAGTGTATCATATGCCAAGTACGCCCCCTATTGACGTCAATGACGG
TAAATGGCCCGCCTGGCATTATGCCCAGTACATGACCTTATGGGACTTTCCTACTTGGCAGTACATCTAC
GTATTAGTCATCGCTATTACCATGGTGATGCGGTTTTGGCAGTACATCAATGGGCGTGGATAGCGGTTTG
ACTCACGGGGATTTCCAAGTCTCCACCCCATTGACGTCAATGGGAGTTTGTTTTGGCACCAAAATCAACG
GGACTTTCCAAAATGTCGTAACAACTCCGCCCCATTGACGCAAATGGGCGGTAGGCGTGTACGGTGGGAG
GTCTATATAAGCAGAGCTGGTTTAGTGAACCGTCAGATCCGCTAGCGCTACCGGACTCAGATCGCCACCA
TGCCGCCTAAGAAGAAGCAGAAGCTGGAACGGCTGAAGAAACTGGACAAGCCCACACTGCACACCTGTAA
CAAGACCAGCTTCGCCAAGGCCTTCCTGCCTAACGAGACATACCGGCAGCGGCTGCTGGACTATATCGCC
ATCATTCACCAGCTGGCCGACCACGCCTCTCACGCCCTGAAGTTTTACATCCTGAGCACCTCCACCAGCA
GCTTCCCTGTGGTGCACGAGGATACCATCGAGGCCATCCTGTACCTGCTGAACAAGGGCGAAGCCTGGCA
TCCCAGAAAAGAGGCCAAGAAGGCCTGGCGGGATTGCCTGCTGCCTTACGTGCAGAGATACTGCCAGATC
GTGGGCTTCATTCACCCCAACCTGAGAGGCGAGCAGCAGAGCATCAACTACCTGACCGTGTCCATGATGA
CCAACCTGAAAGTGAACGTGCAAGAGCACTTCATGCAGATGCTGCTGCGGTACATCAATCTGCGCTTCGA
CGTGAAGGGCCAGAAGCAGAGACTGCCTCCTAAGAGCGACGCCCGCAAGGCCTTTTTCACCCGGCTGAGA
TACCTGAAGTCCGTGTTCCTGTTCGACGTGGTGCCCGAGCTGGAATTCCTGGACGATCTGACCCCTCTGG
AAAGCGAGGTGCTGGAAGAGATCTGGTCCCTGGACCTGCCTTTTCTGCCCAACGATCCTCTGGCCTACGC
CATCGTGGCCGATCCTATGAGCTTCTTCCCAGCCTACTGCAAGCTGAGCGGCCTGTACGAGCAGTACGGC
TTCCAGCGGTTTAGCGCCATTCCTCTGCGGAGAAGCCTGATCCAGTCTCACGTGCGGATCGACACCATCA
TCCTGTATCAGCACATCCTGTGCATCACCAGACGGGACGCCGAGACAGTGGAAAAGGACGACCTGTGGAT
GAGAGTGTGCAACCTGTGCACCAAAGCCTTCCGGTCCAGATGCGGCATGCACTTCGAGGGCAGCATCACA
ACAGATGGCGCCAGCGTGTCCGTGTACCTGAAACACCCTGAGGCCGATAAGTACGGCAAGAGAGGCGCCA
GAAAGTCCGCCAATACTGTGGCCGCCGAAGTGAAGGCCCTGTACGTGGAAAACAACCTGCCTGCCTGTAG
AGCCGCCGAGAACGTGGTGGTCATCGACCCCAACAAGCGGGATATCCTGTACTGCCAGGACAGCAACGGC
ACCACCTTCAGATACACCGCCAACCAGAGAGCCGTGGAAACCGGCAGCAGAAGATTCGCCAAGCGGCGGG
AAGCCATGAAGGAAGAAGCCGGCGTTGACCTGATCGAGAGCAGAATCCCTAGCCACAAGACCATGAACCT
GATGGACTTCACCAGATACCTGCTCGTGCGGAGAGCCGACTGGGACAGACGGAAAGAGTTCTACTCTCAC
CCCGCTCACACCCGGTGGAAGTGGCACAGCTTCATCAACCGGCAGAAGTCCGAGAGCGACCTGATCAGCA
ACATGCGGAACAAATACGGCGAGAACTTCACCGTGGTCATGGGCGATTGGAGCGACGCTGGAAGAACCGC
CAGATTCCAGACCAGCAGCAAGACCAAAGGCTGGCGGACCCTGTTCAAGCGGAACCGGATCGATTGCTTC
CTGCTGGACGAGTACAAGACCTCCAGCGTGTGCCCTAGATGCAGCAGCAGCGAGTTCGTGGAAAAGAAGT
TCAAGACCCGGCCTCACAGCAGACCCTGGCGAAGAAGAGAGGGCAAGATCGAGAAGGTGCACGGCCTGCT
GGGCTGCACCAATCCTAATTGTCTGCAGCAGGCCTGGACCAGCGGCATGAGATACTGGAACCGGGACATG
CTGAGCACATGCAACATGCTGCTGATCGTGCGGTCCATGCTGGATGGCCATGGCAGACCTGAGGTGTTCT
CTAGATCTGTGCCTGCCGTGGCCTGACTAGCATAACCCCTTGGGGCGCACTCCTCAGGTGCAGGCTGCCT
ATCAGAAGGTGGTGGCTGGTGTGGCCAATGCCCTGGCTCACAAATACCACTGAGATCTTTTTCCCTCTGC
CAAAAATTATGGGGACATCATGAAGCCCCTTGAGCATCTGACTTCTGGCTAATAAAGGAAATTTATTTTC
ATTGCAATAGTGTGTTGGAATTTTTTGTGTCTCTCACTCGGAAGGACATATGGGAGGGCAAATCATTTAA
AACATCAGAATGAGTATTTGGTTTAGAGTTTGGCAACATATGCCCATATGCTGGCTGCCATGAACAAAGG
TTGGCTATAAAGAGGTCATCAGTATATGAAACAGCCCCCTGCTGTCCATTCCTTATTCCATAGAAAAGCC
TTGACTTGAGGTTAGATTTTTTTTATATTTTGTTTTGTGTTATTTTTTTCTTTAACATCCCTAAAATTTT
CCTTACATGTTTTACTAGCCAGATTTTTCCTCCTCTCCTGACTACTCCCAGTCATAGCTGTCCCTCTTCT
CTTATGGAGATCCCTCGACCTGCAGCCCAAGCTTGGCGTAATCATGGTCATAGCTGTTTCCTGTGTGAAA
TTGTTATCCGCTCACAATTCCACACAACATACGAGCCGGAAGCATAAAGTGTAAAGCCTGGGGTGCCTAA
TGAGTGAGCTAACTCACATTAATTGCGTTGCGCTCACTGCCCGCTTTCCAGTCGGGAAACCTGTCGTGCC
AGCGGATCCGCATCTCAATTAGTCAGCAACCATAGTCCCGCCCCTAACTCCGCCCATCCCGCCCCTAACT
CCGCCCAGTTCCGCCCATTCTCCGCCCCATGGCTGACTAATTTTTTTTATTTATGCAGAGGCCGAGGCCG
CCTCGGCCTCTGAGCTATTCCAGAAGTAGTGAGGAGGCTTTTTTGGAGGCCTAGGCTTTTGCAAAAAGCT
AACTTGTTTATTGCAGCTTATAATGGTTACAAATAAAGCAATAGCATCACAAATTTCACAAATAAAGCAT
TTTTTTCACTGCATTCTAGTTGTGGTTTGTCCAAACTCATCAATGTATCTTATCATGTCTGGATCCGCTG
CATTAATGAATCGGCCAACGCGCGGGGAGAGGCGGTTTGCGTATTGGGCGCTCTTCCGCTTCCTCGCTCA
CTGACTCGCTGCGCTCGGTCGTTCGGCTGCGGCGAGCGGTATCAGCTCACTCAAAGGCGGTAATACGGTT
ATCCACAGAATCAGGGGATAACGCAGGAAAGAACATGTGAGCAAAAGGCCAGCAAAAGGCCAGGAACCGT
AAAAAGGCCGCGTTGCTGGCGTTTTTCCATAGGCTCCGCCCCCCTGACGAGCATCACAAAAATCGACGCT
CAAGTCAGAGGTGGCGAAACCCGACAGGACTATAAAGATACCAGGCGTTTCCCCCTGGAAGCTCCCTCGT
GCGCTCTCCTGTTCCGACCCTGCCGCTTACCGGATACCTGTCCGCCTTTCTCCCTTCGGGAAGCGTGGCG
CTTTCTCATAGCTCACGCTGTAGGTATCTCAGTTCGGTGTAGGTCGTTCGCTCCAAGCTGGGCTGTGTGC
ACGAACCCCCCGTTCAGCCCGACCGCTGCGCCTTATCCGGTAACTATCGTCTTGAGTCCAACCCGGTAAG
ACACGACTTATCGCCACTGGCAGCAGCCACTGGTAACAGGATTAGCAGAGCGAGGTATGTAGGCGGTGCT
ACAGAGTTCTTGAAGTGGTGGCCTAACTACGGCTACACTAGAAGAACAGTATTTGGTATCTGCGCTCTGC
TGAAGCCAGTTACCTTCGGAAAAAGAGTTGGTAGCTCTTGATCCGGCAAACAAACCACCGCTGGTAGCGG
TGGTTTTTTTGTTTGCAAGCAGCAGATTACGCGCAGAAAAAAAGGATCTCAAGAAGATCCTTTGATCTTT
TCTACGGGGTCTGACGCTCAGTGGAACGAAAACTCACGTTAAGGGATTTTGGTCATGAGATTATCAAAAA
GGATCTTCACCTAGATCCTTTTAAATTAAAAATGAAGTTTTAAATCAATCTAAAGTATATATGAGTAAAC
TTGGTCTGACAGTTACCAATGCTTAATCAGTGAGGCACCTATCTCAGCGATCTGTCTATTTCGTTCATCC
ATAGTTGCCTGACTCCCCGTCGTGTAGATAACTACGATACGGGAGGGCTTACCATCTGGCCCCAGTGCTG
CAATGATACCGCGAGACCCACGCTCACCGGCTCCAGATTTATCAGCAATAAACCAGCCAGCCGGAAGGGC
CGAGCGCAGAAGTGGTCCTGCAACTTTATCCGCCTCCATCCAGTCTATTAATTGTTGCCGGGAAGCTAGA
GTAAGTAGTTCGCCAGTTAATAGTTTGCGCAACGTTGTTGCCATTGCTACAGGCATCGTGGTGTCACGCT
CGTCGTTTGGTATGGCTTCATTCAGCTCCGGTTCCCAACGATCAAGGCGAGTTACATGATCCCCCATGTT
GTGCAAAAAAGCGGTTAGCTCCTTCGGTCCTCCGATCGTTGTCAGAAGTAAGTTGGCCGCAGTGTTATCA
CTCATGGTTATGGCAGCACTGCATAATTCTCTTACTGTCATGCCATCCGTAAGATGCTTTTCTGTGACTG
GTGAGTACTCAACCAAGTCATTCTGAGAATAGTGTATGCGGCGACCGAGTTGCTCTTGCCCGGCGTCAAT
ACGGGATAATACCGCGCCACATAGCAGAACTTTAAAAGTGCTCATCATTGGAAAACGTTCTTCGGGGCGA
AAACTCTCAAGGATCTTACCGCTGTTGAGATCCAGTTCGATGTAACCCACTCGTGCACCCAACTGATCTT
CAGCATCTTTTACTTTCACCAGCGTTTCTGGGTGAGCAAAAACAGGAAGGCAAAATGCCGCAAAAAAGGG
AATAAGGGCGACACGGAAATGTTGAATACTCATACTCTTCCTTTTTCAATATTATTGAAGCATTTATCAG
GGTTATTGTCTCATGAGCGGATACATATTTGAATGTATTTAGAAAAATAAACAAATAGGGGTTCCGCGCA
CATTTCCCCGAAAAGTGCCACCTGGGTCGACATTGATTATTGACTAGTAATAGTAATCAATTACGGGGTC
ATTAGTTCATAGCCCATATATGGAGTTCCG
Features (pLannotate 1.2.2; 17 found; start..end, strand, type, name):
      1..304     +  enhancer       CMV enhancer: human cytomegalovirus immediate early enhancer
    305..508     +  promoter       CMV promoter: human cytomegalovirus (CMV) immediate early promoter
    531..553     +  misc_feature   MCS (fragment): multiple cloning site
   2477..2496    +  terminator     T7 terminator (fragment): transcription terminator for bacteriophage T7 RNA polymerase
   2499..2570    +  CDS            HBB (fragment): HBB_PONPY - Experimental evidence at transcript level: Swiss-Prot protein existence level 2. Involved in oxygen transport from the lung to the various peripheral tissues. From Pongo pygmaeus (Bornean orangutan).
   2641..2696    +  polyA_signal   β-globin poly(A) signal: rabbit β-globin polyadenylation signal (Gil and Proudfoot, 1987)
   3081..3097    -  protein_bind   lac operator: The lac repressor binds to the lac operator to inhibit transcription in E. coli. This inhibition can be relieved by adding lactose or isopropyl-β-D-thiogalactopyranoside (IPTG). lac repressor encoded by lacI
   3105..3135    -  promoter       lac promoter: promoter for the E. coli lac operon
   3150..3171    -  protein_bind   CAP binding site: CAP binding activates transcription in the presence of cAMP. E. coli catabolite activator protein
   3184..3223    -  CDS            lacI (fragment): lac repressor; lacI; The lac repressor binds to the lac operator to inhibit transcription in E. coli. This inhibition can be relieved by adding lactose or isopropyl-β-D-thiogalactopyranoside (IPTG).
   3230..3252    +  promoter       SV40 promoter (fragment): SV40 enhancer and early promoter
   3276..3411    +  rep_origin     SV40 ori: SV40 origin of replication
   3431..3565    +  polyA_signal   SV40 poly(A) signal: SV40 polyadenylation signal
   3567..3621    -  CDS            lacI (fragment): lac repressor; lacI; The lac repressor binds to the lac operator to inhibit transcription in E. coli. This inhibition can be relieved by adding lactose or isopropyl-β-D-thiogalactopyranoside (IPTG).
   3804..4392    -  rep_origin     ori: high-copy-number ColE1/pMB1/pBR322/pUC origin of replication
   4563..5423    -  CDS            AmpR: β-lactamase; bla; confers resistance to ampicillin, carbenicillin, and related antibiotics
   5424..5528    -  promoter       AmpR promoter: bla
