[The description below was written by a language model from this plasmid's Addgene catalogue record and pLannotate feature annotations shown in this document.]
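Description:
pMSSM24: pCMV-SpuFz1 is a 5,630-nt mammalian expression plasmid built on a pCMV backbone to express a human codon-optimized version of SpuFz1, the Fanzor 1 protein from the chytrid fungus Spizellomyces punctatus. Fanzor proteins are eukaryotic RNA-guided endonucleases, and this construct supplies the protein component for expression in human cells. In bacteria it is maintained at high copy through a ColE1/pUC-type origin and selected with ampicillin via the β-lactamase (AmpR) gene and its native promoter.

The expression cassette begins with the human cytomegalovirus immediate-early enhancer and promoter, followed by a short multiple-cloning-site remnant. The automated annotation leaves the stretch between this remnant and about position 2,477 unlabelled. This gap of roughly 1.9 kb is where the Gibson-cloned SpuFz1 coding sequence presumably lies, although the feature table does not call it, nor does it identify any epitope tags or nuclear localization signals. Downstream, a β-globin-derived segment (picked up as an HBB fragment) and the rabbit β-globin polyadenylation signal provide transcript 3′-end processing; a short T7 terminator fragment is also detected just before them. The rest of the backbone carries lac promoter/operator and CAP-site remnants, small lacI fragments, an SV40 origin with a partial SV40 promoter, and an SV40 poly(A) signal. The SV40 origin can support episomal replication in cells expressing large T antigen. No mammalian selection marker is annotated, and no guide (ωRNA) expression cassette is annotated, so the plasmid appears suited to transient transfection, with the guide RNA presumably supplied separately for RNA-guided DNA cleavage or genome-editing experiments.
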