Addgene plasmid #205260: pMSSM24: pCMV-SpuFz1
Purpose: Human expression vector for human codon optimized SpuFz1
Depositing lab: Feng Zhang. Publication: Fanzor is a eukaryotic programmable RNA-guided endonuclease. Saito M, Xu P, Faure G, Maguire S, Kannan S, Altae-Tran H, Vo S, Desimone A, Macrae RK, Zhang F. Nature. 2023 Jun 28. doi: 10.1038/s41586-023-06356-2. PubMed 37380027.
Backbone
  Vector backbone: pCMV
  Vector type: Mammalian Expression
Growth in bacteria
  Bacterial resistance: Ampicillin, 100 μg/mL
  Growth temperature: 37°C
  Growth strain: DH5alpha
  Copy number: High Copy
Gene/Insert
  Gene/Insert name: SpuFz1
  Species: Spizellomyces punctatus
  Cloning method: Gibson Cloning
Terms and licenses: Academic/Nonprofit Terms; Industry Terms: Not Available to Industry
How to cite: pMSSM24: pCMV-SpuFz1 was a gift from Feng Zhang (Addgene plasmid # 205260 ; http://n2t.net/addgene:205260 ; RRID:Addgene_205260)
